Addgene plasmid #43322: II-CGCT
Depositing lab: Chad Cowan & Kiran Musunuru. Depositing organization: Harvard University. Publication: A TALEN Genome-Editing System for Generating Human Stem Cell-Based Disease Models. Ding Q, Lee YK, Schaefer EA, Peters DT, Veres A, Kim K, Kuperwasser N, Motola DL, Meissner TB, Hendriks WT, Trevisan M, Gupta RM, Moisan A, Banks E, Friesen M, Schinzel RT, Xia F, Tang A, Xia Y, Figueroa E, Wann A, Ahfeldt T, Daheron L, Zhang F, Rubin LL, Peng LF, Chung RT, Musunuru K, Cowan CA. Cell Stem Cell. 2012 Dec 12. pii: S1934-5909(12)00645-5. doi: 10.1016/j.stem.2012.11.011. PubMed 23246482.
Backbone
  Vector backbone: pCRII-TOPO
  Backbone manufacturer: Invitrogen
  Backbone size w/o insert (bp): 3973
  Vector type: Bacterial Cloning
Growth in bacteria
  Bacterial resistance: Ampicillin and Kanamycin, 100 & 50 μg/mL
  Growth temperature: 37°C
  Growth strain: Top10
  Copy number: High Copy
Gene/Insert
  Gene/Insert name: II-CGCT
  Species: Synthetic
  Insert size (bp): 426
  Cloning method: TOPO Cloning
  Sequencing primers: 5′ T7; 3′ M13-rev
Terms and licenses: Academic/Nonprofit Terms; Industry Terms: Not Available to Industry
How to cite: II-CGCT was a gift from Chad Cowan & Kiran Musunuru (Addgene plasmid # 43322 ; http://n2t.net/addgene:43322 ; RRID:Addgene_43322)
