[The description below was written by a language model from this plasmid's Addgene catalogue record.]
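Description:
II-CGCT is a bacterial cloning plasmid built on the commercial pCRII-TOPO backbone (about 4 kb without insert), carrying a 426 bp synthetic insert introduced by TOPO cloning. It is a high-copy plasmid maintained in E. coli, and the record lists both ampicillin and kanamycin resistance, consistent with the dual selection markers that this backbone carries. The listed sequencing primers, T7 on one side and M13 reverse on the other, show that the insert sits in the standard TOPO cloning site flanked by those priming sites. No feature table accompanies the record, so the origin of replication and other backbone elements are not individually documented here.

The record does not spell out what the insert encodes beyond its name and synthetic origin. The associated publication describes a TALEN genome-editing system for making human stem cell-based disease models. In that context, the name suggests a pre-assembled block of TAL effector repeats recognising the four-base sequence CGCT, with the "II" prefix probably marking its position in an ordered assembly series. The insert size is roughly what four TALE repeats of about 34 codons each would occupy, but this interpretation is an inference, not something the catalogue fields state. There is no promoter or expression context for mammalian cells indicated, so the plasmid is best understood as a storage and propagation vector for a modular DNA part. That part would be excised or amplified and combined with other library members to build full-length custom TALEN DNA-binding arrays in a separate expression vector.
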