>Addgene plasmid #43322 | II-CGCT | depositor partial sequence | sequence record 58587 | II-CGCT sequence 426 bps
CGTCTCGCTTAACCCCAGAGCAGGTCGTGGCGATCGCAAGCCACGACGGAGGAAAGCAAGCCTTGGAAAC
AGTACAGAGGCTGTTGCCTGTGCTGTGCCAAGCGCACGGACTCACCCCAGAGCAGGTCGTGGCAATCGCG
AGCAATAACGGCGGAAAACAGGCTTTGGAAACGGTGCAGAGGCTCCTTCCAGTGCTGTGCCAAGCGCACG
GCCTCACCCCAGAGCAGGTCGTGGCGATCGCAAGCCACGACGGAGGAAAGCAAGCCTTGGAAACAGTACA
GAGGCTGTTGCCTGTGCTGTGCCAAGCGCACGGATTAACCCCAGAGCAGGTCGTGGCCATTGCCTCGAAT
GGAGGGGGCAAACAGGCGTTGGAAACCGTACAACGATTGCTGCCGGTGCTGTGCCAAGCGCACGGGCTCA
GAGACG
