>Addgene plasmid #43322 | II-CGCT | addgene partial sequence | sequence record 61845 | M13-F20 5'-TGTAAAACGACGGCCAGT-3'
TAGGGCGAATTGGGCCCTCTAGATGCATGCTCGAGCGGCCGCCAGTGTGATGGATATCTGCAGAATTCGC
CCTTAGTATCTTTCCTGTGCCCACGTCTCTGAGCCCGTGCGCTTGGCACAGCACCGGCAGCAATCGTTGT
ACGGTTTCCAACGCCTGTTTGCCCCCTCCATTCGAGGCAATGGCCACGACCTGCTCTGGGGTTAATCCGT
GCGCTTGGCACAGCACAGGCAACAGCCTCTGTACTGTTTCCAAGGCTTGCTTTCCTCCGTCGTGGCTTGC
GATCGCCACGACCTGCTCTGGGGTGAGGCCGTGCGCTTGGCACAGCACTGGAAGGAGCCTCTGCACCGTT
TCCAAAGCCTGTTTTCCGCCGTTATTGCTCGCGATTGCCACGACCTGCTCTGGGGTGAGTCCGTGCGCTT
GGCACAGCACAGGCAACAGCCTCTGTACTGTTTCCAAGGCTTGCTTTCCTCCGTCGTGGCTTGCGATCGC
CACGACCTGCTCTGGGGTTAAGCGAGACGCGCTAGGACGGCATCTATATAAGGGCGAATTCCAGCACACT
GGCGGCCGTTACTAGTGGATCCGAGCTCGGTACCAAGCTTGGCGTAATCATGGTCATAGCTGTTTCCTGT
GTGAAATTGTTATCCGCTCACAATTCCACACAACATACGAGCCGGAAGCATAAAGTGTAAAGCCTGGGGT
GCCTAATGAGTGAGCTAACTCACATTAATTGCGTTGCGCTCACTGCCCGCTTTCCAGTCGGGAAACCTGT
CGTGCCAGCTGCATTAATGAATCGGCCAACGCGCGGGGAGAGGCGGTTTGCGTATTGGGCGCTCTTCCGC
TTCCTCGCTCACTGACTCGCTGCGCTCGGTCGTTCGGCTGCGGCGAGCGGTATCAGCTATCAGGAACT
